Addgene plasmid #104953: JC031
Purpose: Methanol inducing hGH, estrogen inducing G-CSF, and IPTG inducing Interferon
Depositing lab: Timothy Lu. Depositing organization: Massachusetts Institute of Technology. Publication: Versatile and on-demand biologics co-production in yeast. Cao J, Perez-Pinera P, Lowenhaupt K, Wu MR, Purcell O, de la Fuente-Nunez C, Lu TK. Nat Commun. 2018 Jan 8;9(1):77. doi: 10.1038/s41467-017-02587-w. PubMed 29311542.
Backbone
  Vector backbone: PP117
Growth in bacteria
  Bacterial resistance: Bleocin (Zeocin), 50 μg/mL
  Growth temperature: 37°C
  Growth strain: DH5alpha
  Copy number: Unknown
Gene/Insert
  Gene/Insert name: hGH, Interferon and G-CSF
Terms and licenses: Academic/Nonprofit Terms; Industry Terms: Not Available to Industry
How to cite: JC031 was a gift from Timothy Lu (Addgene plasmid # 104953 ; http://n2t.net/addgene:104953 ; RRID:Addgene_104953)
