[The description below was written by a language model from this plasmid's Addgene catalogue record and pLannotate feature annotations shown in this document.]
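Description:
JC031 is an 11,965-nt yeast expression plasmid built on the PP117 backbone. It places three human biologics under independent chemical control: growth hormone (hGH) induced by methanol, G-CSF by estrogen and interferon by IPTG. The regulatory parts are largely from Pichia pastoris (AOX1 and GAP promoters, AOX1 terminators), which points to that yeast as the production host, although the record does not name the host. In E. coli the plasmid replicates from a high-copy ColE1/pUC origin. Selection uses a single Sh ble (BleoR) gene driven by tandem TEF1 and EM7 promoters with a CYC1 terminator, giving Zeocin resistance in both yeast and bacteria. No yeast replication origin is annotated.

Each therapeutic coding sequence is fused to the S. cerevisiae α-factor secretion signal, which is cleaved by Kex2 and directs the product into the medium, and each is followed by an AOX1 terminator.

- **hGH (GH1):** it sits directly behind the full methanol-inducible AOX1 promoter.
- **Interferon (IFNA2):** it is driven by a GAP promoter interrupted by two lac operator copies. A lacI cassette on the same plasmid supplies the repressor, so IPTG relieves repression. The promoter driving lacI is not annotated.
- **G-CSF (CSF3):** it lies downstream of a short GAP promoter fragment that probably serves as a minimal promoter. It is followed by a short match to a His-containing tag.
- **Estrogen-responsive activator:** a TEF1 promoter drives an open reading frame containing the ERT2 estrogen receptor ligand-binding domain and the VP64 activation domain, probably a hormone-gated synthetic transcription factor for the G-CSF cassette. Its DNA-binding domain and target sites fall in unannotated regions.

Several very short hits (CUP1, CyPet, CMV, groL1) are probably annotation artefacts. The construct is intended for switchable, on-demand co-production of multiple biologics from a single yeast strain.
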