Features (pLannotate 1.2.2; 33 found; start..end, strand, type, name):
     65..471     +  promoter       TEF1 promoter: S. cerevisiae TEF1; promoter for EF-1α
    821..838     -  misc_feature   MCS (fragment): pUC18/19 multiple cloning site
    843..1725    +  CDS            ERT2 (fragment): mutated ligand-binding domain of the human estrogen receptor (Feil et al., 1997)
   1734..1883    +  CDS            VP64: tetrameric repeat of the minimal activation domain of herpes simplex virus VP16 (Beerli et al., 1998)
   1958..2204    +  terminator     AOX1 terminator: Pichia pastoris AOX1; transcription terminator for AOX1
   2211..2229    +  promoter       CUP1 promoter (fragment): S. cerevisiae CUP1; inducible metallothionein promoter, regulated by Cu2+
   2298..2323    +  CDS            CyPet (fragment): cyan fluorescent protein optimized for FRET with YPet (Nguyen and Daugherty, 2005)
   2418..2440    -  promoter       CMV promoter (fragment): human cytomegalovirus (CMV) immediate early promoter
   2500..2520    -  enhancer       CMV enhancer (fragment): human cytomegalovirus immediate early enhancer; contains an 18-bp deletion relative to the standard CMV enhancer
   2592..2754    +  promoter       GAP promoter (fragment): promoter for Pichia pastoris glyceraldehyde-3-phosphate dehydrogenase
   2765..3015    +  CDS            α-factor secretion signal (fragment): N-terminal secretion signal from S. cerevisiae alpha-factor; MFα1; Cleavage by the Kex2 protease occurs after the dibasic KR sequence.
   3023..3544    +  CDS            CSF3 (fragment): CSF3_HUMAN - Also known as C17orf33, GCSF. Experimental evidence at protein level: Swiss-Prot protein existence level 1. Granulocyte/macrophage colony-stimulating factors are cytokines that act in hematopoiesis by controlling the production, differentiation, and function of 2 related white cell populations of the blood, the granulocytes and the monocytes-macrophages. This CSF induces granulocytes. From Homo sapiens (Human).
   3611..3628    +  CDS            capTEV™ (fragment): composite tag for in vivo biotinylation, TEV protease cleavage, and 6xHis tagging
   3652..3898    +  terminator     AOX1 terminator: Pichia pastoris AOX1; transcription terminator for AOX1
   3919..4326    +  promoter       TEF1 promoter: S. cerevisiae TEF1; promoter for EF-1α
   4333..4380    +  promoter       EM7 promoter: synthetic bacterial promoter&nbsp
   4399..4773    +  CDS            BleoR: antibiotic-binding protein; Sh ble from Streptoalloteichus hindustanus; confers resistance to bleomycin, phleomycin, and Zeocin™
   4839..5086    +  terminator     CYC1 terminator: S. cerevisiae CYC1; transcription terminator for CYC1
   5101..6039    +  promoter       AOX1 promoter: Pichia pastoris AOX1; inducible promoter, regulated by methanol
   6040..6290    +  CDS            α-factor secretion signal (fragment): N-terminal secretion signal from S. cerevisiae alpha-factor; MFα1; Cleavage by the Kex2 protease occurs after the dibasic KR sequence.
   6295..6867    +  CDS            GH1 (fragment): SOMA_HUMAN - Experimental evidence at protein level: Swiss-Prot protein existence level 1. Plays an important role in growth control. Its major role in stimulating body growth is to stimulate the liver and other tissues to secrete IGF-1. It stimulates both the differentiation and proliferation of myoblasts. It also stimulates amino acid uptake and protein synthesis in muscle and other tissues. From Homo sapiens (Human).
   6892..7138    +  terminator     AOX1 terminator: Pichia pastoris AOX1; transcription terminator for AOX1
   7572..8648    +  CDS            lacI: LACI_ECOLI - Experimental evidence at protein level: Swiss-Prot protein existence level 1. Repressor of the lactose operon. Binds allolactose as an inducer. From Escherichia coli (strain K12).
   8668..8914    +  terminator     AOX1 terminator: Pichia pastoris AOX1; transcription terminator for AOX1
   9520..9957    +  promoter       GAP promoter (fragment): promoter for Pichia pastoris glyceraldehyde-3-phosphate dehydrogenase
   9958..9980    +  protein_bind   lac operator (fragment): The lac repressor binds to the lac operator to inhibit transcription in E. coli. This inhibition can be relieved by adding lactose or isopropyl-β-D-thiogalactopyranoside (IPTG). lac repressor encoded by lacI
   9983..10005   +  protein_bind   lac operator (fragment): The lac repressor binds to the lac operator to inhibit transcription in E. coli. This inhibition can be relieved by adding lactose or isopropyl-β-D-thiogalactopyranoside (IPTG). lac repressor encoded by lacI
  10002..10044   +  promoter       GAP promoter (fragment): promoter for Pichia pastoris glyceraldehyde-3-phosphate dehydrogenase
  10066..10316   +  CDS            α-factor secretion signal (fragment): N-terminal secretion signal from S. cerevisiae alpha-factor; MFα1; Cleavage by the Kex2 protease occurs after the dibasic KR sequence.
  10321..10815   +  CDS            IFNA2 (fragment): IFNA2_HUMAN - Also known as IFNA2A, IFNA2B, IFNA2C. Experimental evidence at protein level: Swiss-Prot protein existence level 1. Produced by macrophages, IFN-alpha have antiviral activities. From Homo sapiens (Human).
  10839..11085   +  terminator     AOX1 terminator: Pichia pastoris AOX1; transcription terminator for AOX1
  11152..11740   -  rep_origin     ori: high-copy-number ColE1/pMB1/pBR322/pUC origin of replication
  11835..11921   -  CDS            groL1 (fragment): CH601_MYCA1 - Also known as groEL1 From Mycobacterium avium (strain 104).
>Addgene plasmid #104953 | JC031 | addgene full sequence | sequence record 203223 | Addgene NGS Result
GAGGCAGAGATGATCGAGCCGGTAGTTAACTATATATAGCTAAATTGGTTCCATCACCTCGAGTCCACAC
ACCATAGCTTCAAAATGTTTCTACTCCTTTTTTACTCTTCCAGATTTTCTCGGACTCCGCGCATCGCCGT
ACCACTTCAAAACACCCAAGCACAGCATACTAAATTTCCCCTCTTTCTTCCTCTAGGGTGTCGTTAATTA
CCCGTACTAAAGGTTTGGAAAAGAAAAAAGAGACCGCCTCGTTTCTTTTTCTTCGTCGAAAAAGGCAATA
AAAATTTTTATCACGTTTCTTTTTCTTGAAAATTTTTTTTTTGATTTTTTTCTCTTTCGATGACCTCCCA
TTGATATTTAAGTTAATAAACGGTCTTCAATTTCTCAAGTTTCAGTTTCATTTTTCTTGTTCTATTACAA
CTTTTTTTACTTCTTGCTCATTAGAAAGAAAGCATAGCAATCTAATCTAAGGACTAGTAAAAATGCGCGG
AGCTCCTAAGAAAAAGCGCAAAGTCCGGCCGGCATCTAGACCCGGGGAGCGCCCCTTCCAGTGTCGCATT
TGCATGCGGAACTTTTCGCGCCAGGACAGGCTTGACAGGCATACCCGTACTCATACCGGTGAAAAACCGT
TTCAGTGTCGGATCTGTATGCGAAATTTCTCCCAGAAGGAGCACTTGGCGGGGCATCTACGTACGCACAC
CGGCGAGAAGCCATTCCAATGCCGAATATGCATGCGCAACTTCAGTCGCCGCGACAACCTGAACCGGCAC
CTAAAAACCCACCTGAGGAACATATGCGGCGGAGGCACACCTGCAGCTGCGTCGACTCTAGAGGATCCAT
CTGCTGGAGACATGAGAGCTGCCAACCTTTGGCCAAGCCCGCTCATGATCAAACGCTCTAAGAAGAACAG
CCTGGCCTTGTCCCTGACGGCCGACCAGATGGTCAGTGCCTTGTTGGATGCTGAGCCCCCCATACTCTAT
TCCGAGTATGATCCTACCAGACCCTTCAGTGAAGCTTCGATGATGGGCTTACTGACCAACCTGGCAGACA
GGGAGCTGGTTCACATGATCAACTGGGCGAAGAGGGTGCCAGGCTTTGTGGATTTGACCCTCCATGATCA
GGTCCACCTTCTAGAATGTGCCTGGCTAGAGATCCTGATGATTGGTCTCGTCTGGCGCTCCATGGAGCAC
CCAGTGAAGCTACTGTTTGCTCCTAACTTGCTCTTGGACAGGAACCAGGGAAAATGTGTAGAGGGCATGG
TGGAGATCTTCGACATGCTGCTGGCTACATCATCTCGGTTCCGCATGATGAATCTGCAGGGAGAGGAGTT
TGTGTGCCTCAAATCTATTATTTTGCTTAATTCTGGAGTGTACACATTTCTGTCCAGCACCCTGAAGTCT
CTGGAAGAGAAGGACCATATCCACCGAGTCCTGGACAAGATCACAGACACTTTGATCCACCTGATGGCCA
AGGCAGGCCTGACCCTGCAGCAGCAGCACCAGCGGCTGGCCCAGCTCCTCCTCATCCTCTCCCACATCAG
GCACATGAGTAACAAAGGCATGGAGCATCTGTACAGCATGAAGTGCAAGAACGTGGTGCCCCTCTATGAC
CTGCTGCTGGAGATGCTGGACGCCCACCGCCTACATGCGCCCACTAGCCGTGGAGGGGCATCCGTGGAGG
AGACGGACCAAAGCCACTTGGCCACTGCGGGCTCTACTTCATCGCCTAGGGCCGACGCGCTGGACGATTT
CGATCTCGACATGCTGGGTTCTGATGCCCTCGATGACTTTGACCTGGATATGTTGGGAAGCGACGCATTG
GATGACTTTGATCTGGACATGCTCGGCTCCGATGCTCTGGACGATTTCGATCTCGATATGTTAATTAACT
ACCCGTACGACGTTCCGGACTACGCTTCTTGAGGTACCATCGGTAGACCGGTCTTGCTAGATTCTAATCA
AGAGGATGTCAGAATGCCATTTGCCTGAGAGATGCAGGCTTCATTTTTGATACTTTTTTATTTGTAACCT
ATATAGTATAGGATTTTTTTTGTCATTTTGTTTCTTCTCGTACGAGCTTGCTCCTGATCAGCCTATCTCG
CAGCTGATGAATATCTTGTGGTAGGGGTTTGGGAAAATCATTCGAGTTTGATGTTTTTCTTGGTATTTCC
CACTCCTCTTCAGAGTACAGAAGATTAAGTGAGAGCTAGCATATCATATAGAAGTCATCGCGGCAGATCA
ATTCATCAATCGGAGTGAGGATATTGCGAGTTTACCACCATCAATCGGAGTGAGGATCTCCAATTGGTGA
CGGTCCAGTCATCAATCGGAGTGAGGATTCAGCTGCTTCTCGAGGCCGCACATCAATCGGAGTGAGGATG
TACAGGGTGGGCTGTTCCACCATCAATCGGAGTGAGGATTTGCGTCAATGGGGCGGAGTTCATCAATCGG
AGTGAGGATATCGAAGTCATCGAGAGCACTCATCAATCGGAGTGAGGATATACTCCACCCATTGACGTCA
CATCAATCGGAGTGAGGATTGGAACCAGAAGGGTCTCTTCATCAATCGGAGTGAGGATACCCTATGGGCG
CGCCGTCGCTGGCAATAATAGCGGGCGGACGCATGTCATGAGATTATTGGAAACCACCAGAATCGAATAT
AAAAGGCGAACACCTTTCCCAATTTTGGTTTCCCCTGACCCAAAGACTTTAAATTTAATTTATTTGTCCC
TATTTCAATCAATTGAACAACTATCAAAACACAGATGAGATTTCCTTCAATTTTTACTGCTGTTTTATTC
GCAGCATCCTCCGCATTAGCTGCTCCAGTCAACACTACAACAGAAGATGAAACGGCACAAATTCCGGCTG
AAGCTGTCATCGGTTACTCAGATTTAGAAGGGGATTTCGATGTTGCTGTTTTGCCATTTTCCAACAGCAC
AAATAACGGGTTATTGTTTATAAATACTACTATTGCCAGCATTGCTGCTAAAGAAGAAGGGGTATCTCTC
GAGAAGAGAATGACTCCTTTGGGTCCAGCTTCTTCCTTGCCTCAATCCTTCTTGTTGAAGTGTTTGGAGC
AGGTTAGAAAGATCCAGGGTGATGGTGCTGCTTTGCAAGAGAAGTTGTGTGCTACTTACAAGTTGTGTCA
CCCAGAAGAGTTGGTTTTGTTGGGTCACTCCTTGGGTATTCCTTGGGCTCCATTGTCCTCTTGTCCATCC
CAAGCTTTGCAATTGGCTGGTTGTTTGTCCCAATTGCACTCCGGTTTGTTCTTGTACCAGGGTTTGTTGC
AAGCTTTGGAGGGTATTTCTCCAGAGTTGGGTCCAACTTTGGACACATTGCAGTTGGACGTTGCTGACTT
CGCTACTACTATCTGGCAACAGATGGAAGAATTGGGTATGGCTCCAGCTTTGCAGCCAACTCAAGGTGCT
ATGCCAGCTTTTGCTTCTGCTTTCCAGAGAAGAGCTGGTGGTGTTTTGGTTGCTTCTCACTTGCAGTCTT
TCTTGGAGGTTTCCTACAGAGTTTTGAGACACTTGGCTCAACCATAAGCGGCCGCCAGCTTTCTAGAACA
AAAACTCATCTCAGAAGAGGATCTGAATAGCGCCGTCGACCATCATCATCATCATCATTGACCGGTCTTG
CTAGATTCTAATCAAGAGGATGTCAGAATGCCATTTGCCTGAGAGATGCAGGCTTCATTTTTGATACTTT
TTTATTTGTAACCTATATAGTATAGGATTTTTTTTGTCATTTTGTTTCTTCTCGTACGAGCTTGCTCCTG
ATCAGCCTATCTCGCAGCTGATGAATATCTTGTGGTAGGGGTTTGGGAAAATCATTCGAGTTTGATGTTT
TTCTTGGTATTTCCCACTCCTCTTCAGAGTACAGAAGATTAAGTGAGACCTTCGTTTGTGCGGATCCCCC
ACACACCATAGCTTCAAAATGTTTCTACTCCTTTTTTACTCTTCCAGATTTTCTCGGACTCCGCGCATCG
CCGTACCACTTCAAAACACCCAAGCACAGCATACTAAATTTCCCCTCTTTCTTCCTCTAGGGTGTCGTTA
ATTACCCGTACTAAAGGTTTGGAAAAGAAAAAAGAGACCGCCTCGTTTCTTTTTCTTCGTCGAAAAAGGC
AATAAAAATTTTTATCACGTTTCTTTTTCTTGAAAATTTTTTTTTTTGATTTTTTTCTCTTTCGATGACC
TCCCATTGATATTTAAGTTAATAAACGGTCTTCAATTTCTCAAGTTTCAGTTTCATTTTTCTTGTTCTAT
TACAACTTTTTTTACTTCTTGCTCATTAGAAAGAAAGCATAGCAATCTAATCTAAGGGCGGTGTTGACAA
TTAATCATCGGCATAGTATATCGGCATAGTATAATACGACAAGGTGAGGAACTAAACCATGGCCAAGTTG
ACCAGTGCCGTTCCGGTGCTCACCGCGCGCGACGTCGCCGGAGCGGTCGAGTTCTGGACCGACCGGCTCG
GGTTCTCCCGGGACTTCGTGGAGGACGACTTCGCCGGTGTGGTCCGGGACGACGTGACCCTGTTCATCAG
CGCGGTCCAGGACCAGGTGGTGCCGGACAACACCCTGGCCTGGGTGTGGGTGCGCGGCCTGGACGAGCTG
TACGCCGAGTGGTCGGAGGTCGTGTCCACGAACTTCCGGGACGCCTCCGGGCCGGCCATGACCGAGATCG
GCGAGCAGCCGTGGGGGCGGGAGTTCGCCCTGCGCGACCCGGCCGGCAACTGCGTGCACTTCGTGGCCGA
GGAGCAGGACTGACACGTCCGACGCGGCCCGACGGGTCCGAGGCCTCGGAGATCCGTCCCCCTTTTCCTT
TGTCGATATCATGTAATTAGTTATGTCACGCTTACATTCACGCCCTCCCCCCACATCCGCTCTAACCGAA
AAGGAAGGAGTTAGACAACCTGAAGTCTAGGTCCCTATTTATTTTTTTATAGTTATGTTAGTATTAAGAA
CGTTATTTATATTTCAAATTTTTCTTTTTTTTCTGTACAGACGCGTGTACGCATGTAACATTATACTGAA
AACCTTGCTTGAGAAGGTTTTGGGACGCTCGAAGGCTTTAATTTGCAAGCTGGAGACCAAGATCTAACAT
CCAAAGACGAAAGGTTGAATGAAACCTTTTTGCCATCCGACATCCACAGGTCCATTCTCACACATAAGTG
CCAAACGCAACAGGAGGGGATACACTAGCAGCAGACCGTTGCAAACGCAGGACCTCCACTCCTCTTCTCC
TCAACACCCACTTTTGCCATCGAAAAACCAGCCCAGTTATTGGGCTTGATTGGAGCTCGCTCATTCCAAT
TCCTTCTATTAGGCTACTAACACCATGACTTTATTAGCCTGTCTATCCTGGCCCCCCTGGCGAGGTTCAT
GTTTGTTTATTTCCGAATGCAACAAGCTCCGCATTACACCCGAACATCACTCCAGATGAGGGCTTTCTGA
GTGTGGGGTCAAATAGTTTCATGTTCCCCAAATGGCCCAAAACTGACAGTTTAAACGCTGTCTTGGAACC
TAATATGACAAAAGCGTGATCTCATCCAAGATGAACTAAGTTTGGTTCGTTGAAATGCTAACGGCCAGTT
GGTCAAAAAGAAACTTCCAAAAGTCGGCATACCGTTTGTCTTGTTTGGTATTGATTGACGAATGCTCAAA
AATAATCTCATTAATGCTTAGCGCAGTCTCTCTATCGCTTCTGAACCCCGGTGCACCTGTGCCGAAACGC
AAATGGGGAAACACCCGCTTTTTGGATGATTATGCATTGTCTCCACATTGTATGCTTCCAAGATTCTGGT
GGGAATACTGCTGATAGCCTAACGTTCATGATCAAAATTTAACTGTTCTAACCCCTACTTGACAGCAATA
TATAAACAGAAGGAAGCTGCCCTGTCTTAAACCTTTTTTTTTATCATCATTATTAGCTTACTTTCATAAT
TGCGACTGGTTCCAATTGACAAGCTTTTGATTTTAACGACTTTTAACGACAACTTGAGAAGATCAAAAAA
CAACTAATTATTCGAAACGATGAGATTTCCTTCAATTTTTACTGCTGTTTTATTCGCAGCATCCTCCGCA
TTAGCTGCTCCAGTCAACACTACAACAGAAGATGAAACGGCACAAATTCCGGCTGAAGCTGTCATCGGTT
ACTCAGATTTAGAAGGGGATTTCGATGTTGCTGTTTTGCCATTTTCCAACAGCACAAATAACGGGTTATT
GTTTATAAATACTACTATTGCCAGCATTGCTGCTAAAGAAGAAGGGGTATCTCTCGAGAAGAGATTCCCA
ACCATTCCCTTATCTAGACTTTTTGACAACGCTATGCTCCGCGCCCATCGTCTGCACCAGCTGGCCTTTG
ACACCTACCAGGAGTTTGAAGAAGCCTATATCCCAAAGGAACAGAAGTATTCATTCCTGCAGAACCCCCA
GACCTCCCTCTGTTTCTCAGAGTCTATTCCGACACCCTCCAACAGGGAGGAAACACAACAGAAATCCAAC
CTAGAGCTGCTCCGCATCTCCCTGCTGCTCATCCAGTCGTGGCTGGAGCCCGTGCAGTTCCTCAGGAGTG
TCTTCGCCAACAGCCTGGTGTACGGCGCCTCTGACAGCAACGTCTATGACCTCCTAAAGGACCTAGAGGA
AGGCATCCAAACGCTGATGGGGAGGCTGGAAGATGGCAGCCCCCGGACTGGGCAGATCTTCAAGCAGACC
TACAGCAAGTTCGACACAAACTCACACAACGATGACGCACTACTCAAGAACTACGGGCTGCTCTACTGCT
TCAGGAAGGACATGGACAAGGTCGAGACATTCCTGCGCATCGTGCAGTGCCGCTCTGTGGAGGGCAGCTG
TGGCTTCTAGACCGGTCTTGCTAGATTCTAATCAAGAGGATGTCAGAATGCCATTTGCCTGAGAGATGCA
GGCTTCATTTTTGATACTTTTTTATTTGTAACCTATATAGTATAGGATTTTTTTTGTCATTTTGTTTCTT
CTCGTACGAGCTTGCTCCTGATCAGCCTATCTCGCAGCTGATGAATATCTTGTGGTAGGGGTTTGGGAAA
ATCATTCGAGTTTGATGTTTTTCTTGGTATTTCCCACTCCTCTTCAGAGTACAGAAGATTAAGTGAGAAT
AACTGTCGCCTCTTTTATCTGCCGCACTGCATGAGGTGTCCCCTTAGTGGGAAAGAGTACTGAGCCAACC
CTGGAGGACAGCAAGGGAAAAATACCTACAACTTGCTTCATAATGGTCGTAAAAACAATCCTTGTCGGAT
ATAAGTGTTGTAGACTGTCCCTTATCCTCTGCGATGTTCTTCCTCTCAAAGTTTGCGATTTCTCTCTATC
AGAATTGCCATCAAGAGACTCAGGACTAATTTCGCAGTCCCACACGCACTCGTACATGATTGGCTGAAAT
TTCCCTAAAGAATTTCTTTTTCACGAAAATTTTTTTTTACACAAGATTTTCAGCAGATATAAAATGGAGA
GCAGGACCTCCGCTGTGACTCTTCTTTTTTTTCTTTTATTCTCACTACATACATTTTAGTTATTCGCCAA
CGATGCTCGAGAAACCAGTAACATTGTATGATGTCGCAGAGTATGCCGGTGTCTCTTATCAGACTGTTTC
CAGAGTGGTGAACCAGGCCAGCCATGTTTCTGCCAAAACCAGGGAAAAAGTGGAAGCAGCCATGGCAGAG
CTGAATTACATTCCCAACAGAGTGGCACAACAACTGGCAGGCAAACAGAGCTTGCTGATTGGAGTTGCCA
CCTCCAGTCTGGCCCTGCATGCACCATCTCAAATTGTGGCAGCCATTAAATCTAGAGCTGATCAACTGGG
AGCCTCTGTGGTGGTGTCAATGGTAGAAAGAAGTGGAGTTGAAGCCTGTAAAGCTGCTGTGCACAATCTT
CTGGCACAAAGAGTCAGTGGGCTGATCATTAACTATCCACTGGATGACCAGGATGCCATTGCTGTGGAAG
CTGCCTGCACTAATGTTCCAGCACTCTTTCTTGATGTCTCTGACCAGACACCCATCAACAGTATTATTTT
CTCCCATGAAGATGGTACAAGACTGGGTGTGGAGCATCTGGTTGCATTGGGACACCAGCAAATTGCACTG
CTTGCGGGCCCACTCAGTTCTGTCTCAGCAAGGCTGAGACTGGCTGGCTGGCATAAATATCTCACTAGGA
ATCAAATTCAGCCAATAGCTGAAAGAGAAGGGGACTGGAGTGCCATGTCTGGGTTTCAACAAACCATGCA
AATGCTGAATGAGGGCATTGTTCCCACTGCAATGCTGGTTGCCAATGATCAGATGGCACTGGGTGCAATG
AGAGCCATTACTGAGTCTGGGCTGAGAGTTGGTGCAGATATCTCGGTAGTGGGATACGACGATACCGAAG
ACAGCTCATGTTATATCCCGCCGTTAACCACCATCAAACAGGATTTTCGCCTGCTGGGGCAAACCAGCGT
GGACCGCTTGCTGCAACTCTCTCAGGGCCAGGCGGTGAAGGGCAATCAGCTGTTGCCAGTCTCACTGGTG
AAGAGAAAAACCACCCTGGCACCCAATACACAAACTGCCTCTCCCCGGGCATTGGCTGATTCACTCATGC
AGCTAGCAAGACAGGTTTCCAGACTGGAAAGTGGGCAGTGATCTTGCTAGATTCTAATCAAGAGGATGTC
AGAATGCCATTTGCCTGAGAGATGCAGGCTTCATTTTTGATACTTTTTTATTTGTAACCTATATAGTATA
GGATTTTTTTTGTCATTTTGTTTCTTCTCGTACGAGCTTGCTCCTGATCAGCCTATCTCGCAGCTGATGA
ATATCTTGTGGTAGGGGTTTGGGAAAATCATTCGAGTTTGATGTTTTTCTTGGTATTTCCCACTCCTCTT
CAGAGTACAGAAGATTAAGTGAGATCAATTCTTGATTTAGTATACACATAACCAAATTTGGATCAAGTTT
GAAGTAAAACTTTAACTTCAGCTCCTTACATTTGCACTAAGATCTCTGCTACTCTGGTCCCAAGTGAACC
ACCTTTTGGACCCTATTGACCGGACCTTAACTTGCCAAACCTAAACGCTTAATGCCTCAGACGTTTTAAT
GCCTCTCAACACCTCCAAGGTTGCTTTCTTGAGCATGCCTACTAGGGACTTTAACGAACTGTGGGGTTGC
AGACAGTTTCAGGCGTGTCCCGACCAATATGGCCTACTAGACTCTCTGAAAAATCACAGTTTTCCAGTAG
TTCCGATCAAATTACCATCGAAATGGTCCCATAAACGGACATTTGACATCCGTTCCTGAATTATAGTCTT
CCACCGTGGATCATGGTGTTCCTTTTTTTCCCAAAGAATATCAGCATCCCTTAACTACGTTAGGTCAGTG
ATGACAATGGACCAAATTGTTGCAAGGTTTTTCTTTTTCTTTCATCGGCACATTTCAGCCTCACATGCGA
CTATTATCGATCAATGAAATCCATCAAGATTGAAATCTTAAAATTGCCCCTTTCACTTGACAGGATCCTT
TTTTGTAGAAATGTCTTGGTGTCCTCGTCCAATCAGGTAGCCATCTCTGAAATATCTGGCTCCGTTGCAA
CTCCGAACGACCTGCTGGCAACGTAAAATTCTCCGGGGTAAAACTTTAATGTGGAGTAATGGAACCAGAA
ACGTCTCTTCCCTTCTCTCTCCTTCCACCGCCCGTTACCGTCCCTAGGAAATTTTACTCTGCTGGAGAGC
TTCTTCTACGGCCCCCTTGCAGCAATGCTCTTCCCAGCATTACGTTGCGGGTAAAACGGAGGTCGTGTAC
CCGACCTAGCAGCCCAGGGATGGAAAAGTCCCGGCCGTCGCTGGCAATAATAGCGGGCGGACGCATGTCA
TGAGATTATTGGAAACCACCAGAATCGAATATAAAAGGCGAACACCTTTCCCAATTTTGGTTTCTCCTGA
CCCAAAGACTTTAAATTGGAATTGTGAGCGGATAACAATTTCGGAATTGTGAGCGGATAACAATTTAATT
TATTTGTCCCTATTTCAATCAATTGAACAACTATCAAAACACAGAATTCGAAACGATGAGATTTCCTTCA
ATTTTTACTGCTGTTTTATTCGCAGCATCCTCCGCATTAGCTGCTCCAGTCAACACTACAACAGAAGATG
AAACGGCACAAATTCCGGCTGAAGCTGTCATCGGTTACTCAGATTTAGAAGGGGATTTCGATGTTGCTGT
TTTGCCATTTTCCAACAGCACAAATAACGGGTTATTGTTTATAAATACTACTATTGCCAGCATTGCTGCT
AAAGAAGAAGGGGTATCTCTCGAGAAGAGATGCGACTTGCCTCAAACTCATTCACTGGGTTCTCGTAGGA
CATTGATGCTTCTTGCACAGATGAGAAGGATCTCATTATTTTCTTGTCTAAAAGACAGGCACGATTTCGG
ATTCCCACAAGAGGAATTTGGAAATCAATTTCAAAAAGCTGAAACAATTCCTGTTTTGCATGAGATGATA
CAGCAAATATTTAACTTGTTTTCAACCAAAGATTCCTCAGCAGCCTGGGACGAAACCCTTTTGGACAAAT
TTTACACTGAACTATATCAACAGCTTAACGATTTGGAGGCTTGCGTAATTCAAGGAGTGGGTGTTACTGA
AACCCCCCTAATGAATGAAGACTCTATACTGGCCGTCAGAAAATACTTTCAAAGAATTACTTTGTACTTG
AAAGAAAAAAAGTATTCACCTTGCGCCTGGGAGGTCGTTAGAGCCGAAATTATGAGAAGTTTTTCTTTGA
GTACAAACCTGCAGGAGTCATTGCGATCAAAAGAATGACCGGTCTTGCTAGATTCTAATCAAGAGGATGT
CAGAATGCCATTTGCCTGAGAGATGCAGGCTTCATTTTTGATACTTTTTTATTTGTAACCTATATAGTAT
AGGATTTTTTTTGTCATTTTGTTTCTTCTCGTACGAGCTTGCTCCTGATCAGCCTATCTCGCAGCTGATG
AATATCTTGTGGTAGGGGTTTGGGAAAATCATTCGAGTTTGATGTTTTTCTTGGTATTTCCCACTCCTCT
TCAGAGTACAGAAGATTAAGTGAGACCTTCACATGTGAGCAAAAGGCCAGCAAAAGGCCAGGAACCGTAA
AAAGGCCGCGTTGCTGGCGTTTTTCCATAGGCTCCGCCCCCCTGACGAGCATCACAAAAATCGACGCTCA
AGTCAGAGGTGGCGAAACCCGACAGGACTATAAAGATACCAGGCGTTTCCCCCTGGAAGCTCCCTCGTGC
GCTCTCCTGTTCCGACCCTGCCGCTTACCGGATACCTGTCCGCCTTTCTCCCTTCGGGAAGCGTGGCGCT
TTCTCATAGCTCACGCTGTAGGTATCTCAGTTCGGTGTAGGTCGTTCGCTCCAAGCTGGGCTGTGTGCAC
GAACCCCCCGTTCAGCCCGACCGCTGCGCCTTATCCGGTAACTATCGTCTTGAGTCCAACCCGGTAAGAC
ACGACTTATCGCCACTGGCAGCAGCCACTGGTAACAGGATTAGCAGAGCGAGGTATGTAGGCGGTGCTAC
AGAGTTCTTGAAGTGGTGGCCTAACTACGGCTACACTAGAAGAACAGTATTTGGTATCTGCGCTCTGCTG
AAGCCAGTTACCTTCGGAAAAAGAGTTGGTAGCTCTTGATCCGGCAAACAAACCACCGCTGGTAGCGGTG
GTTTTTTTGTTTGCAAGCAGCAGATTACGCGCAGAAAAAAAGGATCTCAAGAAGATCCTTTGATCTTTTC
TACGGGGTCTGACGCTCAGTGGAACGAAAACTCACGTTAAGGGATTTTGGTCATGAGATCAGATCTGAGC
TCGTTTGGCCGTGGCCGTGCTCGTCCTCGTCGGCCGGCTTGTCGACGACGGCGGTCTCCGTCGTCAGGAT
CATCCGGGCCACAAGCTTGCTGACAGAAGCCTCAAGAAAAAAAAAATTCTTCTTCGACTATGCTG
